Addgene plasmid #107771: pMP4639
Purpose: Expression of EYFP
Depositing lab: Herman Spaink. Depositing organization: Leiden University. Publication: Use of green fluorescent protein color variants expressed on stable broad-host-range vectors to visualize rhizobia interacting with plants. Stuurman N, Pacios Bras C, Schlaman HR, Wijfjes AH, Bloemberg G, Spaink HP. Mol Plant Microbe Interact. 2000 Nov;13(11):1163-9. doi: 10.1094/MPMI.2000.13.11.1163. PubMed 11059482.
Backbone
  Vector backbone: pME6010
  Backbone size w/o insert (bp): 8600
  Total vector size (bp): 14200
  Vector type: Bacterial Expression
  Selectable markers: Kanamycin
Growth in bacteria
  Bacterial resistance: Tetracycline, 10 μg/mL
  Growth temperature: 37°C
  Growth strain: DH5alpha
  Copy number: High Copy
Gene/Insert
  Gene/Insert name: pLacZ-EYFP in pME6010
  Species: Aequorea victoria (Jellyfish)
  Insert size (bp): 5600
  Promoter: pLacZ
  Tag / fusion protein: pLacZ-EYFP (C terminal on insert)
  Cloning method: Restriction Enzyme; 5′ cloning site Bam HI (unknown if destroyed); 3′ cloning site Sac I (unknown if destroyed)
  Sequencing primers: 5′ unknown; 3′ unknown
Terms and licenses: Academic/Nonprofit Terms; Industry Terms: Not Available to Industry
Depositor comments: EYFP from Clontech
How to cite: pMP4639 was a gift from Herman Spaink (Addgene plasmid # 107771 ; http://n2t.net/addgene:107771 ; RRID:Addgene_107771)
