[The description below was written by a language model from this plasmid's Addgene catalogue record and pLannotate feature annotations shown in this document.]
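Description:
pMP4639 is a broad-host-range bacterial expression plasmid that produces the yellow fluorescent protein EYFP. It is built on pME6010, a shuttle vector that combines the replication and stability functions of the Pseudomonas plasmid pVS1 with a p15A origin for propagation in E. coli. The annotated sequence shows the pVS1 oriV, the RepA replication protein and the StaA stability protein. These elements allow the plasmid to be stably maintained in Gram-negative soil bacteria. Selection is by tetracycline, through an intact tetA efflux gene and its regulator tetR. The catalogue also lists kanamycin as a selectable marker, but the table shows only fragments of the kanamycin gene, along with fragments of chloramphenicol, gentamicin and β-lactamase genes. These appear to be remnants of earlier cloning steps rather than working markers.

The payload is a lac-promoter cassette with a CAP binding site, lac promoter and lac operator, followed by a T3 promoter and pBluescript polylinker remnants that flank the EYFP coding sequence. EYFP is the mammalian codon-optimised Aequorea victoria variant. Only a short fragment of lacI is present, so expression would be expected to be essentially constitutive in hosts lacking their own lac repressor. The associated publication describes using fluorescent protein colour variants on stable broad-host-range vectors to visualise rhizobia interacting with plants, so this construct serves as the yellow marker for tagging and imaging such bacteria.

The catalogue sizes do not match the sequence. It gives a total of about 14.2 kb and an insert of 5.6 kb, whereas the sequenced record is about 10 kb, and the lac–EYFP region in it spans roughly 1 kb. The catalogue's high-copy designation also sits oddly with the medium-copy p15A origin.
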