Features (pLannotate 1.2.2; 24 found; start..end, strand, type, name):
     88..116     -  promoter       Pc promoter: intI1 (promoter lies within the coding sequence); class 1 integron promoter
    154..270     +  CDS            CmR (fragment): chloramphenicol acetyltransferase; cat; confers resistance to chloramphenicol
    281..373     +  CDS            lacI (fragment): lac repressor; lacI; The lac repressor binds to the lac operator to inhibit transcription in E. coli. This inhibition can be relieved by adding lactose or isopropyl-β-D-thiogalactopyranoside (IPTG).
    386..407     +  protein_bind   CAP binding site: CAP binding activates transcription in the presence of cAMP. E. coli catabolite activator protein
    422..452     +  promoter       lac promoter: promoter for the E. coli lac operon
    460..476     +  protein_bind   lac operator: The lac repressor binds to the lac operator to inhibit transcription in E. coli. This inhibition can be relieved by adding lactose or isopropyl-β-D-thiogalactopyranoside (IPTG). lac repressor encoded by lacI
    521..539     +  promoter       T3 promoter: promoter for bacteriophage T3 RNA polymerase
    552..623     -  misc_feature   MCS (fragment): pBluescript multiple cloning site
    643..1362    +  CDS            EYFP: enhanced YFP mammalian codon-optimized
   1375..1404    -  misc_feature   MCS (fragment): pBluescript multiple cloning site
   1412..1678    +  CDS            KanR (fragment): aminoglycoside phosphotransferase; aph(3')-Ia; confers resistance to kanamycin
   1961..1987    +  misc_feature   bom (fragment): basis of mobility region from pBR322
   2086..2141    -  rep_origin     RSF ori (fragment): Plasmids containing the RSF 1030 origin of replication can be propagated in E. coli cells that contain additional plasmids with compatible origins.
   2229..2774    -  rep_origin     p15A ori: Plasmids containing the medium-copy-number p15A origin of replication can be propagated in E. coli cells that contain a second plasmid with the ColE1 origin.
   2940..3253    -  CDS            bla(M) (fragment): β-lactamase lacking the signal sequence; bla(M); allows cytosolic expression of β-lactamase
   3483..3677    -  rep_origin     pVS1 oriV: origin of replication for the Pseudomonas plasmid pVS1 (Heeb et al., 2000)
   3743..4816    -  CDS            pVS1 RepA: replication protein from the Pseudomonas plasmid pVS1 (Heeb et al., 2000)
   5245..5874    -  CDS            pVS1 StaA: stability protein from the Pseudomonas plasmid pVS1 (Heeb et al., 2000)
   6434..6835    -  CDS            Y4CG_SINFN (fragment): Protein inferred from homology: Swiss-Prot protein existence level 3. From Sinorhizobium fredii (strain NBRC 101917 / NGR234).
   7080..8279    -  CDS            TcR: tetracycline efflux protein; tetA; confers resistance to tetracycline
   8385..9035    +  CDS            TetR: tetracycline resistance regulatory protein; tetR
   9208..9354    -  CDS            TRA2_ECOLX (fragment): Protein predicted: Swiss-Prot protein existence level 4. Required for transposition of transposon Tn903. From Escherichia coli.
   9539..9573    +  CDS            KanR (fragment): aminoglycoside phosphotransferase; aph(3')-Ia; confers resistance to kanamycin in bacteria or G418 (Geneticin®) in eukaryotes
   9572..9890    -  CDS            GmR (fragment): gentamycin acetyltransferase; aacC1; confers resistance to gentamycin
>Addgene plasmid #107771 | pMP4639 | addgene full sequence | sequence record 211989 | Addgene NGS Result
ATGAAAACCGCCACTGCGCCGTTACCACCGCTGCGTTCGGTCAAGGTTCTGGACCAGTTGCGTGAGCGCA
TACGCTACTTGCATTACAGTTTACGAACCGAACAGGCTTATGTCAACTGGGTTCGTGCCTTCATCCGTTT
CCACGGTGTGCGTCCATGGGCAAATATTATACGCAAGGCGACAAGGTGCTGATGCCGCTGGCGATTCAGG
TTCATCATGCCGTTTGTGATGGCTTCCATGTCGGCAGAATGCTTAATGAATTACAACAGTTTTTATGCAT
GCGCCCAATACGCAAACCGCCTCTCCCCGCGCGTTGGCCGATTCATTAATGCAGCTGGCACGACAGGTTT
CCCGACTGGAAAGCGGGCAGTGAGCGCAACGCAATTAATGTGAGTTAGCTCACTCATTAGGCACCCCAGG
CTTTACACTTTATGCTTCCGGCTCGTATGTTGTGTGGAATTGTGAGCGGATAACAATTTCACACAGGAAA
CAGCTATGACCATGATTACGCCAAGCGCGCAATTAACCCTCACTAAAGGGAACAAAAGCTGGGTACCGGG
CCCCCCCTCGAGGTCGACGGTATCGATAAGCTTGATATCGAATTCCTGCAGCCCGGGGGATCCCCGGGTA
CCGGTCGCCACCATGGTGAGCAAGGGCGAGGAGCTGTTCACCGGGGTGGTGCCCATCCTGGTCGAGCTGG
ACGGCGACGTAAACGGCCACAAGTTCAGCGTGTCCGGCGAGGGCGAGGGCGATGCCACCTACGGCAAGCT
GACCCTGAAGTTCATCTGCACCACCGGCAAGCTGCCCGTGCCCTGGCCCACCCTCGTGACCACCTTCGGC
TACGGCGTGCAGTGCTTCGCCCGCTACCCCGACCACATGAAGCAGCACGACTTCTTCAAGTCCGCCATGC
CCGAAGGCTACGTCCAGGAGCGCACCATCTTCTTCAAGGACGACGGCAACTACAAGACCCGCGCCGAGGT
GAAGTTCGAGGGCGACACCCTGGTGAACCGCATCGAGCTGAAGGGCATCGACTTCAAGGAGGACGGCAAC
ATCCTGGGGCACAAGCTGGAGTACAACTACAACAGCCACAACGTCTATATCATGGCCGACAAGCAGAAGA
ACGGCATCAAGGTGAACTTCAAGATCCGCCACAACATCGAGGACGGCAGCGTGCAGCTCGCCGACCACTA
CCAGCAGAACACCCCCATCGGCGACGGCCCCGTGCTGCTGCCCGACAACCACTACCTGAGCTACCAGTCC
GCCCTGAGCAAAGACCCCAACGAGAAGCGCGATCACATGGTCCTGCTGGAGTTCGTGACCGCCGCCGGGA
TCACTCTCGGCATGGACGAGCTGTACAAGTAAAGCGGCCGCGACTCTAGAGCGGCCGCCACCGCGGTGGA
GCTCGAATTCGAAGCTTTTGCCATTCTCACCGGATTCAGTCGTCACTCATGGTGATTTCTCACTTGATAA
CCTTATTTTTGACGAGGGGAAATTAATAGGTTGTATTGATGTTGGACGAGTCGGAATCGCAGACCGATAC
CAGGATCTTGCCATCCTATGGAACTGCCTCGGTGAGTTTTCTCCTTCATTACAGAAACGGCTTTTTCAAA
AATATGGTATTGATAATCCTGATATGAATAAATTGCAGTTTCATTTGATGCTCGATGAGTTTTTCTAATC
AGAATTGGTTAATTGGTTGTAACACTGGCAGAGCATTACGCTGACTTGACGGGACGGCGGCTTTGTTGAA
TAAATCGAACTTTTGCTGAGTTGAAGGATCAGATCACGCATCTTCCCGACAACGCAGACCGTTCCGTGGC
AAAGCAAAAGTTCAAAATCACCAACTGGTCCACCTACAACAAAGCTCTCATCAACCGTGGCTCCCTCACT
TTCTGGCTGGATGATGGGGCGATTCAGGCCTGGTATGAGTCAGCAACACCTTCTTCACGAGGCAGACCTC
AGCGCTAGCGGAGTGTATACTGGCTTACTATGTTGGCACTGATGAGGGTGTCAGTGAAGTGCTTCATGTG
GCAGGAGAAAAAAGGCTGCACCGGTGCGTCAGCAGAATATGTGATACAGGATATATTCCGCTTCCTCGCT
CACTGACTCGCTACGCTCGGTCGTTCGACTGCGGCGAGCGGAAATGGCTTACGAACGGGGCGGAGATTTC
CTGGAAGATGCCAGGAAGATACTTAACAGGGAAGTGAGAGGGCCGCGGCAAAGCCGTTTTTCCATAGGCT
CCGCCCCCCTGACAAGCATCACGAAATCTGACGCTCAAATCAGTGGTGGCGAAACCCGACAGGACTATAA
AGATACCAGGCGTTTCCCCCTGGCGGCTCCCTCGTGCGCTCTCCTGTTCCTGCCTTTCGGTTTACCGGTG
TCATTCCGCTGTTATGGCCGCGTTTGTCTCATTCCACGCCTGACACTCAGTTCCGGGTAGGCAGTTCGCT
CCAAGCTGGACTGTATGCACGAACCCCCCGTTCAGTCCGACCGCTGCGCCTTATCCGGTAACTATCGTCT
TGAGTCCAACCCGGAAAGACATGCAAAAGCACCACTGGCAGCAGCCACTGGTAATTGATTTAGAGGAGTT
AGTCTTGAAGTCATGCGCCGGTTAAGGCTAAACTGAAAGGACAAGTTTTGGTGACTGCGCTCCTCCAAGC
CAGTTACCTCGGTTCAAAGAGTTGGTAGCTCAGAGAACCTTCGAAAAACCGCCCTGCAAGGCGGTTTTTT
CGTTTTCAGAGCAAGAGATTACGCGCAGACCAAAACGATCTCAAGAAGATCATCTTATTAAGGGGTCTGA
CGCTCAGTGGAACGAAAACTCACGTTAAGGGATTTTGGTCATGAGATTATCAAAAAGGATCTTCACCTAG
ATCCTTTTAAATTAAAAATGAAGTTTTAAATCAATCTAAAGTATATATGAGTAAACTTGGTCTGACAGTT
ACCAATGCTTAATCAGTGAGGCACCTATCTCAGCGATCTGTCTATTTCGTTCATCCATAGTTGCCTGACT
CCCCGTCGTGTAGATAACTACGATACGGGAGGGCTTACCATCTGGCCCCAGTGCTGCAATGATACCGCGA
GACCCACGCTCACCGGCTCCAGATTTATCAGCAATAAACCAGCCAGCCGGAAGGGCCGAGCGCAGAAGTG
GTCCTGCAACTTTATCCGCCTCCATCCAGTCTATTAATTGTTGCCGGGAAGCTAGAGTAAGTAGTTCGCC
AGTTAATAGTTTGCGCAACGTTGTTGCCATTGCCTGGTATGAGTCAGCAACACCTTCTTCACGAGGCAGA
CCTCAGCGCCGGCGGTCGAGTGGCGACGGCGCGGCTTGTCCGCGCCCTGGTAGATTGCCTGGCCGTAGGC
CAGCCATTTTTGAGCGGCCAGCGGCCGCGATAGGCCGACGCGAAGCGGCGGGGCGTAGGGAGCGCAGCGA
CCGAAGGGTAGGCGCTTTTTGCAGCTCTTCGGCTGTGCGCTGGCCAGACAGTTATGCACAGGCCAGGCGG
GTTTTAAGAGTTTTAATAAGTTTTAAAGAGTTTTAGGCGGAAAAATCGCCTTTTTTCTCTTTTATATCAG
TCACTTACATGTGTGACCGGTTCCCAATGTACGGCTTTGGGTTCCCAATGTACGGGTTCCGGTTCCCAAT
GTACGGCTTTGGGTTCCCAATGTACGTGCTATCCACAGGAAAGAGACCTTTTCGACCTTTTTCCCCTGCT
AGGGCAATTTGCCCTAGCATCTGCTCCGTACATTAGGAACCGGCGGATGCTTCGCCCTCGATCAGGTTGC
GGTAGCGCATGACTAGGATCGGGCCAGCCTGCCCCGCCTCCTCCTTCAAATCGTACTCCGGCAGGTCATT
TGACCCGATCAGCTTGCGCACGGTGAAACAGAACTTCTTGAACTCTCCGGCGCTGCCACTGCGTTCGTAG
ATCGTCTTGAACAACCATCTGGCTTCTGCCTTGCCTGCGGCGCGGCGTGCCAGGCGGTAGAGAAAACGGC
CGATGCCGGGATCGATCAAAAAGTAATCGGGGTGAACCGTCAGCACGTCCGGGTTCTTGCCTTCTGTGAT
CTCGCGGTACATCCAATCAGCTAGCTCGATCTCGATGTACTCCGGCCGCCCGGTTTCGCTCTTTACGATC
TTGTAGCGGCTAATCAAGGCTTCACCCTCGGATACCGTCACCAGGCGGCCGTTCTTGGCCTTCTTCGTAC
GCTGCATGGCAACGTGCGTGGTGTTTAACCGAATGCAGGTTTCTACCAGGTCGTCTTTCTGCTTTCCGCC
ATCGGCTCGCCGGCAGAACTTGAGTACGTCCGCAACGTGTGGACGGAACACGCGGCCGGGCTTGTCTCCC
TTCCCTTCCCGGTATCGGTTCATGGATTCGGTTAGATGGGAAACCGCCATCAGTACCAGGTCGTAATCCC
ACACACTGGCCATGCCGGCCGGCCCTGCGGAAACCTCTACGTGCCCGTCTGGAAGCTCGTAGCGGATCAC
CTCGCCAGCTCGTCGGTCACGCTTCGACAGACGGAAAACGGCCACGTCCATGATGCTGCGACTATCGCGG
GTGCCCACGTCATAGAGCATCGGAACGAAAAAATCTGGTTGCTCGTCGCCCTTGGGCGGCTTCCTAATCG
ACGGCGCACCGGCTGCCGGCGGTTGCCGGGATTCTTTGCGGATTCGATCAGCGGCCGCTTGCCACGATTC
ACCGGGGCGTGCTTCTGCCTCGATGCGTTGCCGCTGGGCGGCCTGCGCGGCCTTCAACTTCTCCACCAGG
TCATCACCCAGCGCCGCGCCGATTTGTACCGGGCCGGATGGTTTGCGACCGCTCACGCCGATTCCTCGGG
CTTGGGGGTTCCAGTGCCATTGCAGGGCCGGCAGACAACCCAGCCGCTTACGCCTGGCCAACCGCCCGTT
CCTCCACACATGGGGCATTCCACGGCGTCGGTGCCTGGTTGTTCTTGATTTTCCATGCCGCCTCCTTTAG
CCGCTAAAATTCATCTACTCATTTATTCATTTGCTCATTTACTCTGGTAGCTGCGCGATGTATTCAGATA
GCAGCTCGGTAATGGTCTTGCCTTGGCGTACCGCGTACATCTTCAGCTTGGTGTGATCCTCCGCCGGCAA
CTGAAAGTTGACCCGCTTCATGGCTGGCGTGTCTGCCAGGCTGGCCAACGTTGCAGCCTTGCTGCTGCGT
GCGCTCGGACGGCCGGCACTTAGCGTGTTTGTGCTTTTGCTCATTTTCTCTTTACCTCATTAACTCAAAT
GAGTTTTGATTTAATTTCAGCGGCCAGCGCCTGGACCTCGCGGGCAGCGTCGCCCTCGGGTTCTGATTCA
AGAACGGTTGTGCCGGCGGCGGCAGTGCCTGGGTAGCTCACGCGCTGCGTGATACGGGACTCAAGAATGG
GCAGCTCGTACCCGGCCAGCGCCTCGGCAACCTCACCGCCGATGCGCGTGCCTTTGATCGCCCGCGACAC
GACAAAGGCCGCTTGTAGCCTTCCATCCGTGACCTCAATGCGCTGCTTAACCAGCTCCACCAGGTCGGCG
GTGGCCCATATGTCGTAAGGGCTTGGCTGCACCGGAATCAGCACGAAGTCGGCTGCCTTGATCGCGGACA
CAGCCAAGTCCGCCGCCTGGGGCGCTCCGTCGATCACTACGAAGTCGCGCCGGCCGATGGCCTTCACGTC
GCGGTCAATCGTCGGGCGGTCGATGCCGACAACGGTTAGCGGTTGATCTTCCCGCACGGCCGCCCAATCG
CGGGCACTGCCCTGGGGATCGGAATCGACTAACAGAACATCGGCCCCGGCGAGTTGCAGGGCGCGGGCTA
GATGGGTTGCGATGGTCGTCTTGCCTGACCCGCCTTTCTGGTTAAGTACAGCGATAACCTTCATGCGTTC
CCCTTGCGTATTTGTTTATTTACTCATCGCATCATATACGCAGCGACCGCATGACGCAAGCTGTTTTACT
CAAATACACATCACCTTTTTAGACGGCGGCGCTCGGTTTCTTCAGCGGCCAAGCTGGCCGGCCAGGCCGC
CAGCTTGGCATCAGACAAACCGGCCAGGATTTCATGCAGCCGCACGGTTGAGACGTGCGCGGGCGGCTCG
AACACGTACCCGGCCGCGATCATCTCCGCCTCGATCTCTTCGGTAATGAAAAACGGTTCGTCCTGGCCGT
CCTGGTGCGGTTTCATGCTTGTTCCTCTTGGCGTTCATTCTCGGCGGCCGCCAGGGCGTCGGCCTCGGTC
AATGCGTCCTCACGGAAGGCACCGCGCCGCCTGGCCTCGGTGGGCGTCACTTCCTCGCTGCGCTCAAGTG
CGCGGTACAGGGTCGAGCGATGCACGCCAAGCAGTGCAGCCGCCTCTTTCACGGTGCGGCCTTCCTGGTC
GATCAGCTCGCGGGCGTGCGCGATCTGTGCCGGGGTGAGGGTAGGGCGGGGGCCAAACTTCACGCCTCGG
GCCTTGGCGGCCTCGCGCCCGCTCCGGGTGCGGTCGATGATTAGGGAACGCTCGAACTCGGCAATGCCGG
CGAACACGGTCAACACCATGCGGCCGGCCGGCGTGGTGGTGTCGGCCCACGGCTCTGCCAGGCTACGCAG
GCCCGCGCCGGCCTCCTGGATGCGCTCGGCAATGTCCAGTAGGTCGCGGGTGCTGCGGGCCAGGCGGTCT
AGCCTGGTCACTGTCACAACGTCGCCAGGGCGTAGGTGGTCAAGCATCCTGGCCAGCTCCGGGCGGTCGC
GCCTGGTGCCGGTGATCTTCTCGGAAAACAGCTTGGTGCAGCCGGCCGCGTGCAGTTCGGCCCGTTGGTT
GGTCAAGTCCTGGTCGTCGGTGCTGACGCGGGCATAGCCCAGCAGGCCAGCGGCGGCGCTCTTGTTCATG
GCGTAATGTCTCCGGTTCTAGTCGCAAGTATTCTACTTTATGCGACTAAAACACGCGACAAGAAAACGCC
AGGAAAAGGGCAGGGCGGCAGCCTGTCGCGTAACTTAGGACTTGTGCGACATGTCGTTTTCAGAAGACGG
CTGCACTGAACGTCAGAAGCCGACTGCACTATAGCAGCGGAGGGGTTGGATCCATATGACGTCCCTATCG
TTTCCACGATCAGCGATCGGCTCGTTGCCCTGCGCCGCTCCAAAGCCCGCGACGCAGCGCCGGCAGGCAG
AGCAAGTAGAGGGCAGCGCCTGCAATCCATGCCCACCCGTTCCACGTTGTTATAGAAGCCGCATAGATCG
CCGTGAAGAGGAGGGGTCCGACGATCGAGGTCAGGCTGGTGAGCGCCGCCAGTGAGCCTTGCAGCTGCCC
CTGACGTTCCTCATCCACCTGCCTGGACAACATTGCTTGCAGCGCCGGCATTCCGATGCCACCCGAAGCA
AGCAGGACCATGATCGGGAACGCCATCCATCCCCGTGTCGCGAAGGCAAGCAGGATGTAGCCTGTGCCGT
CGGCAATCATTCCGAGCATGAGTGCCCGCCTTTCGCCGAGCCGGGCGGCTACAGGGCCGGTGATCATTGC
CTGGGCGAGTGAATGCAGAATGCCAAATGCGGCAAGCGAAATGCCGATCGTGGTCGCGTCCCAGTGAAAG
CGATCCTCGCCGAAAATGACCCAAAGCGCGGCCGGCACCTGTCCGACAAGTTGCATGATGAAGAAGACCG
CCATCAGGGCGGCGACGACGGTCATGCCCCGGGCCCACCGGAACGAAGCGAGCGGGTTGAGAGCCTCCCG
GCGTAACGGCCGGCGTTCGCCTTTGTGCGACTCCGGCAAAAGGAAACAGCCCGTCAGGAAATTGAGGCCG
TTCAAGGCTGCCGCGGCGAAGAACGGAGCGTGGGGGGAGAAACCGCCCATCAGCCCACCGAGCACAGGTC
CCGCGACCATCCCGAACCCGAAACAGGCGCTCATGAAGCCGAAGTGCCGCGCGCGCTCATCGCCATCAGT
GATATCGGCAATATAAGCGCCGGCTACCGCCCCAGTCGCCCCGGTGATGCCGGCCACGATCCGCCCGATA
TAGAGAACCCAAAGGAAAGGCGCTGTCGCCATGATGGCGTAGTCGACAGTGGCGCCGGCCAGCGAGACGA
GCAAGATTGGCCGCCGCCCGAAACGATCCGACAGCGCGCCCAGCACAGGTGCGCAGGCAAATTGCACCAA
CGCATACAGCGCCAGCAGAATGCCATAGTGGGCGGTGACGTCGTTCGAGTGAACCAGATCGCGCAGGAGG
CCCGGCAGCACCGGCATAATCAGGCCGATGCCGACAGCGTCGAGCGCGACAGTGCTCAGAATTACGATCA
GGGGTATGTTGGGTTTCACGTCTGGCCTCCGGACCAGCCTCCGCTGGTCCGATTGAACGCGCGGATTCTT
TATCACTGATAAGTTGGTGGACATATTATGTTTATCAGTGATAAAGTGTCAAGCATGACAAAGTTGCAGC
CGAATACAGTGATCCGTGCCGCCCTGGACCTGTTGAACGAGGTCGGCGTAGACGGTCTGACGACACGCAA
ACTGGCGGAACGGTTGGGGGTTCAGCAGCCGGCGCTTTACTGGCACTTCAGGAACAAGCGGGCGCTGCTC
GACGCACTGGCCGAAGCCATGCTGGCGGAGAATCATACGCATTCGGTGCCGAGAGCCGACGACGACTGGC
GCTCATTTCTGATCGGGAATGCCCGCAGCTTCAGGCAGGCGCTGCTCGCCTACCGCGATGGCGCGCGCAT
CCATGCCGGCACGCGACCGGGCGCACCGCAGATGGAAACGGCCGACGCGCAGCTTCGCTTCCTCTGCGAG
GCGGGTTTTTCGGCCGGGGACGCCGTCAATGCGCTGATGACAATCAGCTACTTCACTGTTGGGGCCGTGC
TTGAGGAGCAGGCCGGCGACAGCGATGCCGGCGAGCGCGGCGGCACCGTTGAACAGGCTCCGCTCTCGCC
GCTGTTGCGGGCCGCGATAGACGCCTTCGACGAAGCCGGTCCGGACGCAGCGTTCGAGCAGGGACTCGCG
GTGATTGTCGATGGATTGGCGAAAAGGAGGCTCGTTGTCAGGAACGTTGAAGGACCGAGAAAGGGTGACG
ATTGATCAGGACCGCTGCCGGAGCGCAACCCACTCACTACAGCAGAGCCATGTAGACAACATCCCCTCCC
CCTTTCCACCGCGTCAGACGCCCGTAGCAGCCCGCTACGGGCTTTTTCATGCCCTGCCCTAGCGTCCAAG
CCTCACGGCCGCGCTCGGCCTCTCTGGCGGCCTTCTGGCGCTGAGGTCTGCCTCGTGAAGAAGGTGTTGC
TGACTCATACCAGGCCTGAATCGCCCCATCATCCAGCCAGAAAGTGAGGGAGCCACGGTTGATGAGAGCT
TTGTTGTAGGTGGACCAGTTGGTGATTTTGAACTTTTGCTTTGCCACGGAACGGTCTGCGTTGTCGGGAA
GATGCGTGATCTGATCCTTCAACTCAGCAAAAGTTCGATTTATTCAACAAAGCCACGTTGTGTCTCAAAA
TCTCTGATGTTACATTGCACAAGATAAAAATATATCATCATGAACAATAAAACTGTCTGCTTACATAAAC
AGTAATACAAGGGGTGTTATGAGCCATATTCAACGGGAAACGTCTTGCTCGAGATCTCACTACGCGGCTG
CTCAAACTTGGGCAGAACGTAAGCCGCGAGAGCGCCAACAACCGCTTCTTGGTCGAAGGCAGCAAGCGCG
ATGAATGTCTTACTACGGAGCAAGTTCCCGAGGTAATCGGAGTCCGGCTGATGTTGGGAGTAGGTGGCTA
CGTCTCCGAACTCACGACCGAAAAGATCAAGAGCAGCCCGCATGGATTTGACTTGGTCAGGGCCGAGCCT
ACATGTGCGAATGATGCCCATACTTGAGCCACCTAACTTTGTTTTAGGGCGACTGCCCTGCTGCGTAACA
TCGTTGCTGCTGCGTAACATCGTTGCTGCTCCATAACATCAAACATCGACCCACGGCGTAACGCGCTTGC
TGCTTGGATGCCCGAGGCATAGACTGTACAAAAAAACAGTCATAACAAGCC
